Addgene plasmid #127796: NLS-LucDM-GFP
Purpose: The expressed ORF encodes nucleus location signal with GFP and destabilized mutant Luciferase.
Depositing lab: Xiaolu Yang. Publication: Assays for the Degradation of Misfolded Proteins in Cells. Guo L, Prall W, Yang X. J Vis Exp. 2016 Aug 28;(114). doi: 10.3791/54266. PubMed 27684355.
Backbone
  Vector backbone: pRK5
  Backbone size w/o insert (bp): 4600
  Vector type: Mammalian Expression
  Selectable markers: GFP
Growth in bacteria
  Bacterial resistance: Ampicillin, 100 μg/mL
  Growth temperature: 37°C
  Growth strain: DH5alpha
  Copy number: Unknown
Gene/Insert
  Gene/Insert name: destabilized mutant (DM) Luciferase
  Species: firefly
  Mutation: R188Q, R261Q in Firefly Luciferase insert
  Promoter: CMV
  Tag / fusion protein: FLAG-NLS (N terminal on insert); EGFP (C terminal on insert)
  Cloning method: Unknown
  Sequencing primers: 5′ SP6_primer; 3′ pBABE_3_primer
Terms and licenses: Academic/Nonprofit Terms; Industry Terms: Not Available to Industry
How to cite: NLS-LucDM-GFP was a gift from Xiaolu Yang (Addgene plasmid # 127796 ; http://n2t.net/addgene:127796 ; RRID:Addgene_127796)
