[The description below was written by a language model from this plasmid's Addgene catalogue record and pLannotate feature annotations shown in this document.]
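Description:
NLS-LucDM-GFP is a mammalian expression plasmid built on the pRK5 backbone, with a sequenced length of about 7.1 kb. It is maintained in E. coli through a high-copy ColE1/pUC-type origin and selected with ampicillin via the β-lactamase (AmpR) gene. An M13 phage origin is also present, along with short remnants of lac, bom and rop sequences that are carried over from the backbone's ancestry. No mammalian drug-resistance gene is annotated. The catalogue lists GFP as the "selectable marker", meaning that transfected cells are identified by fluorescence.

The payload is a single fusion open reading frame driven by the human CMV immediate-early enhancer and promoter, followed by a fragment of CMV intron A and an SP6 promoter site, and terminated by the SV40 polyadenylation signal. According to the record, the encoded protein carries an N-terminal FLAG epitope and a nuclear localization signal, then firefly luciferase bearing the R188Q and R261Q substitutions, and EGFP at the C terminus. The NLS itself is not called out in the feature table, which also flags a short fragment resembling an IgH signal sequence upstream of the FLAG tag; the record does not explain this fragment. An SV40 early promoter/enhancer region lies downstream of the cassette as part of the backbone.

The double mutation destabilizes luciferase, making it a model misfolded protein, while the NLS directs it to the nucleus. EGFP fluorescence and the FLAG tag allow its localization and abundance to be followed. Consistent with the associated publication, the construct serves as a reporter substrate for assays that measure degradation of misfolded proteins in mammalian cells.
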