Features (pLannotate 1.2.2; 22 found; start..end, strand, type, name):
      1..589     +  rep_origin     ori: high-copy-number ColE1/pMB1/pBR322/pUC origin of replication
    772..864     +  CDS            lacI (fragment): lac repressor; lacI; The lac repressor binds to the lac operator to inhibit transcription in E. coli. This inhibition can be relieved by adding lactose or isopropyl-β-D-thiogalactopyranoside (IPTG).
    877..898     +  protein_bind   CAP binding site: CAP binding activates transcription in the presence of cAMP. E. coli catabolite activator protein
    913..943     +  promoter       lac promoter: promoter for the E. coli lac operon
    951..967     +  protein_bind   lac operator: The lac repressor binds to the lac operator to inhibit transcription in E. coli. This inhibition can be relieved by adding lactose or isopropyl-β-D-thiogalactopyranoside (IPTG). lac repressor encoded by lacI
   1020..1399    +  enhancer       CMV enhancer: human cytomegalovirus immediate early enhancer
   1400..1603    +  promoter       CMV promoter: human cytomegalovirus (CMV) immediate early promoter
   1739..1782    +  intron         CMV intron (fragment): modified intron A from human cytomegalovirus
   1834..1852    +  promoter       SP6 promoter: promoter for bacteriophage SP6 RNA polymerase
   1856..1893    +  CDS            IgH signal sequence (fragment): signal sequence from the mouse immunoglobulin heavy chain variable region
   1943..1963    +  CDS            FLAG (fragment): FLAG® epitope tag, followed by an enterokinase cleavage site
   1991..3628    +  CDS            luciferase: firefly luciferase; luc+; enhanced luc+ version of the luciferase gene
   3656..4372    +  CDS            EGFP: the original enhanced GFP (Yang et al., 1996) mammalian codon-optimized
   4393..4527    +  polyA_signal   SV40 poly(A) signal: SV40 polyadenylation signal
   4596..4953    +  promoter       SV40 promoter: SV40 enhancer and early promoter
   4972..5126    +  CDS            lacZα (fragment): LacZα fragment of β-galactosidase; lacZ fragment
   5132..5183    -  misc_feature   bom (fragment): basis of mobility region from pBR322
   5202..5582    +  rep_origin     M13 ori (sequence partly withheld): M13 bacteriophage origin of replication; arrow indicates direction of (+) strand synthesis
   5658..5707    -  misc_feature   bom (fragment): basis of mobility region from pBR322
   5809..5844    -  CDS            rop (fragment): Rop protein, which maintains plasmids at low copy number; rop
   5939..6043    +  promoter       AmpR promoter: bla
   6044..6904    +  CDS            AmpR: β-lactamase; bla; confers resistance to ampicillin, carbenicillin, and related antibiotics
>Addgene plasmid #127796 | NLS-LucDM-GFP | addgene full sequence | sequence record 248775 | Addgene NGS Result
TTGAGATCCTTTTTTTCTGCGCGTAATCTGCTGCTTGCAAACAAAAAAACCACCGCTACCAGCGGTGGTT
TGTTTGCCGGATCAAGAGCTACCAACTCTTTTTCCGAAGGTAACTGGCTTCAGCAGAGCGCAGATACCAA
ATACTGTTCTTCTAGTGTAGCCGTAGTTAGGCCACCACTTCAAGAACTCTGTAGCACCGCCTACATACCT
CGCTCTGCTAATCCTGTTACCAGTGGCTGCTGCCAGTGGCGATAAGTCGTGTCTTACCGGGTTGGACTCA
AGACGATAGTTACCGGATAAGGCGCAGCGGTCGGGCTGAACGGGGGGTTCGTGCACACAGCCCAGCTTGG
AGCGAACGACCTACACCGAACTGAGATACCTACAGCGTGAGCTATGAGAAAGCGCCACGCTTCCCGAAGG
GAGAAAGGCGGACAGGTATCCGGTAAGCGGCAGGGTCGGAACAGGAGAGCGCACGAGGGAGCTTCCAGGG
GGAAACGCCTGGTATCTTTATAGTCCTGTCGGGTTTCGCCACCTCTGACTTGAGCGTCGATTTTTGTGAT
GCTCGTCAGGGGGGCGGAGCCTATGGAAAAACGCCAGCAACGCGGCCTTTTTACGGTTCCTGGCCTTTTG
CTGGCCTTTTGCTCACATGTTCTTTCCTGCGTTATCCCCTGATTCTGTGGATAACCGTATTACCGCCTTT
GAGTGAGCTGATACCGCTCGCCGCAGCCGAACGACCGAGCGCAGCGAGTCAGTGAGCGAGGAAGCGGAAG
AGCGCCCAATACGCAAACCGCCTCTCCCCGCGCGTTGGCCGATTCATTAATGCAGCTGGCACGACAGGTT
TCCCGACTGGAAAGCGGGCAGTGAGCGCAACGCAATTAATGTGAGTTAGCTCACTCATTAGGCACCCCAG
GCTTTACACTTTATGCTTCCGGCTCGTATGTTGTGTGGAATTGTGAGCGGATAACAATTTCACACAGGAA
ACAGCTATGACATGATTACGAATTAATTCGAGCTCGCCCGACATTGATTATTGACTAGTTATTAATAGTA
ATCAATTACGGGGTCATTAGTTCATAGCCCATATATGGAGTTCCGCGTTACATAACTTACGGTAAATGGC
CCGCCTGGCTGACCGCCCAACGACCCCCGCCCATTGACGTCAATAATGACGTATGTTCCCATAGTAACGC
CAATAGGGACTTTCCATTGACGTCAATGGGTGGAGTATTTACGGTAAACTGCCCACTTGGCAGTACATCA
AGTGTATCATATGCCAAGTACGCCCCCTATTGACGTCAATGACGGTAAATGGCCCGCCTGGCATTATGCC
CAGTACATGACCTTATGGGACTTTCCTACTTGGCAGTACATCTACGTATTAGTCATCGCTATTACCATGG
TGATGCGGTTTTGGCAGTACATCAATGGGCGTGGATAGCGGTTTGACTCACGGGGATTTCCAAGTCTCCA
CCCCATTGACGTCAATGGGAGTTTGTTTTGGCACCAAAATCAACGGGACTTTCCAAAATGTCGTAACAAC
TCCGCCCCATTGACGCAAATGGGCGGTAGGCGTGTACGGTGGGAGGTCTATATAAGCAGAGCTCGTTTAG
TGAACCGTCAGATCGCCTGGAGACGCCATCCACGCTGTTTTGACCTCCATAGAAGACACCGGGACCGATC
CAGCCTCCGCGGCCGGGAACGGTGCATTGGAACGCGGATTCCCCGTGCCAAGAGTGACGTAAGTACCGCC
TATAGAGTCTATAGGCCCACCCCCTTGGCTTCGTTAGAACGCGGCTACAATTAATACATAACCTTATGTA
TCATACACATACGATTTAGGTGACACTATAGAATAACATCCACTTTGCCTTTCTCTCCACAGGTGTCCAC
TCCCAGGTCCAACTGCACCTCGGTTCTATCGATTGAATTCGCCGCCATGGACTACAAGGACGACGATGAC
AAGGGATCCCCTAAGAAGAAGCGAAAGGTTGAAGACGCCAAAAACATAAAGAAAGGCCCGGCGCCATTCT
ATCCGCTGGAAGATGGAACCGCTGGAGAGCAACTGCATAAGGCTATGAAGAGATACGCCCTGGTTCCTGG
AACAATTGCTTTTACAGATGCACATATCGAGGTGGACATCACTTACGCTGAGTACTTCGAAATGTCCGTT
CGGTTGGCAGAAGCTATGAAACGATATGGGCTGAATACAAATCACAGAATCGTCGTATGCAGTGAAAACT
CTCTTCAATTCTTTATGCCGGTGTTGGGCGCGTTATTTATCGGAGTTGCAGTTGCGCCCGCGAACGACAT
TTATAATGAACGTGAATTGCTCAACAGTATGGGCATTTCGCAGCCTACCGTGGTGTTCGTTTCCAAAAAG
GGGTTGCAAAAAATTTTGAACGTGCAAAAAAAGCTCCCAATCATCCAAAAAATTATTATCATGGATTCTA
AAACGGATTACCAGGGATTTCAGTCGATGTACACGTTCGTCACATCTCATCTACCTCCCGGTTTTAATGA
ATACGATTTTGTGCCAGAGTCCTTCGATCAGGACAAGACAATTGCACTGATCATGAACTCCTCTGGATCT
ACTGGTCTGCCTAAAGGTGTCGCTCTGCCTCATAGAACTGCCTGCGTGAGATTCTCGCATGCCAGAGATC
CTATTTTTGGCAATCAAATCATTCCGGATACTGCGATTTTAAGTGTTGTTCCATTCCATCACGGTTTTGG
AATGTTTACTACACTCGGATATTTGATATGTGGATTTCAAGTCGTCTTAATGTATAGATTTGAAGAAGAG
CTGTTTCTGAGGAGCCTTCAGGATTACAAGATTCAAAGTGCGCTGCTGGTGCCAACCCTATTCTCCTTCT
TCGCCAAAAGCACTCTGATTGACAAATACGATTTATCTAATTTACACGAAATTGCTTCTGGTGGCGCTCC
CCTCTCTAAGGAAGTCGGGGAAGCGGTTGCCAAGAGGTTCCATCTGCCAGGTATCAGGCAAGGATATGGG
CTCACTGAGACTACATCAGCTATTCTGATTACACCCGAGGGGGATGATAAACCGGGCGCGGTCGGTAAAG
TTGTTCCATTTTTTGAAGCGAAGGTTGTGGATCTGGATACCGGGAAAACGCTGGGCGTTAATCAAAGAGG
CGAACTGTGTGTGAGAGGTCCTATGATTATGTCCGGTTATGTAAACAATCCGGAAGCGACCAACGCCTTG
ATTGACAAGGATGGATGGCTACATTCTGGAGACATAGCTTACTGGGACGAAGACGAACACTTCTTCATCG
TTGACCGCCTGAAGTCTCTGATTAAGTACAAAGGCTATCAGGTGGCTCCCGCTGAATTGGAATCCATCTT
GCTCCAACACCCCAACATCTTCGACGCAGGTGTCGCAGGTCTTCCCGACGATGACGCCGGTGAACTTCCC
GCCGCCGTTGTTGTTTTGGAGCACGGAAAGACGATGACGGAAAAAGAGATCGTGGATTACGTCGCCAGTC
AAGTAACAACCGCGAAAAAGTTGCGCGGAGGAGTTGTGTTTGTGGACGAAGTACCGAAAGGTCTTACCGG
AAAACTCGACGCAAGAAAAATCAGAGAGATCCTCATAAAGGCCAAGAAGGGCGGAAAGTCCAAAATCGTC
GACACCATGTCTAGAGTGAGCAAGGGCGAGGAGCTGTTCACCGGGGTGGTGCCCATCCTGGTCGAGCTGG
ACGGCGACGTAAACGGCCACAAGTTCAGCGTGTCCGGCGAGGGCGAGGGCGATGCCACCTACGGCAAGCT
GACCCTGAAGTTCATCTGCACCACCGGCAAGCTGCCCGTGCCCTGGCCCACCCTCGTGACCACCCTGACC
TACGGCGTGCAGTGCTTCAGCCGCTACCCCGACCACATGAAGCAGCACGACTTCTTCAAGTCCGCCATGC
CCGAAGGCTACGTCCAGGAGCGCACCATCTTCTTCAAGGACGACGGCAACTACAAGACCCGCGCCGAGGT
GAAGTTCGAGGGCGACACCCTGGTGAACCGCATCGAGCTGAAGGGCATCGACTTCAAGGAGGACGGCAAC
ATCCTGGGGCACAAGCTGGAGTACAACTACAACAGCCACAACGTCTATATCATGGCCGACAAGCAGAAGA
ACGGCATCAAGGTGAACTTCAAGATCCGCCACAACATCGAGGACGGCAGCGTGCAGCTCGCCGACCACTA
CCAGCAGAACACCCCCATCGGCGACGGCCCCGTGCTGCTGCCCGACAACCACTACCTGAGCACCCAGTCC
GCCCTGAGCAAAGACCCCAACGAGAAGCGCGATCACATGGTCCTGCTGGAGTTCGTGACCGCCGCCGGGA
TCACTCTCGGCATGGACGAGCTGTACAAGTAAAAGCTTGGCCGCCATGGCCCAACTTGTTTATTGCAGCT
TATAATGGTTACAAATAAAGCAATAGCATCACAAATTTCACAAATAAAGCATTTTTTTCACTGCATTCTA
GTTGTGGTTTGTCCAAACTCATCAATGTATCTTATCATGTCTGGATCGGGAATTAATTCGGCGCAGCACC
ATGGCCTGAAATAACCTCTGAAAGAGGAACTTGGTTAGGTACCTTCTGAGGCGGAAAGAACCAGCTGTGG
AATGTGTGTCAGTTAGGGTGTGGAAAGTCCCCAGGCTCCCCAGCAGGCAGAAGTATGCAAAGCATGCATC
TCAATTAGTCAGCAACCAGGTGTGGAAAGTCCCCAGGCTCCCCAGCAGGCAGAAGTATGCAAAGCATGCA
TCTCAATTAGTCAGCAACCATAGTCCCGCCCCTAACTCCGCCCATCCCGCCCCTAACTCCGCCCAGTTCC
GCCCATTCTCCGCCCCATGGCTGACTAATTTTTTTTATTTATGCAGAGGCCGAGGCCGCCTCGGCCTCTG
AGCTATTCCAGAAGTAGTGAGGAGGCTTTTTTGGAGGCCTAGGCTTTTGCAAAAAGCTGTTAACAGCTTG
GCACTGGCCGTCGTTTTACAACGTCGTGACTGGGAAAACCCTGGCGTTACCCAACTTAATCGCCTTGCAG
CACATCCCCCTTTCGCCAGCTGGCGTAATAGCGAAGAGGCCCGCACCGATCGCCCTTCCCAACAGTTGCG
CAGCCTGAATGGCGAATGGCGCCTGATGCGGTATTTTCTCCTTACGCATCTGTGCGGTATTTCACACCGC
ATA
[142 nt withheld, positions 5184-5325]
C
[141 nt withheld, positions 5327-5467]
CCTTTGACGTTGGAGTCCACGTTCTTT
[37 nt withheld, positions 5495-5531]
ACCCTATCTCGGGCTATTCTTTTGATTTATAAGGGATTTTGCCGATTTCGGCCTATTGGTTAAAAAATGA
GCTGATTTAACAAAAATTTAACGCGAATTTTAACAAAATATTAACGTTTACAATTTTATGGTGCACTCTC
AGTACAATCTGCTCTGATGCCGCATAGTTAAGCCAGCCCCGACACCCGCCAACACCCGCTGACGCGCCCT
GACGGGCTTGTCTGCTCCCGGCATCCGCTTACAGACAAGCTGTGACCGTCTCCGGGAGCTGCATGTGTCA
GAGGTTTTCACCGTCATCACCGAAACGCGCGAGACGAAAGGGCCTCGTGATACGCCTATTTTTATAGGTT
AATGTCATGATAATAATGGTTTCTTAGACGTCAGGTGGCACTTTTCGGGGAAATGTGCGCGGAACCCCTA
TTTGTTTATTTTTCTAAATACATTCAAATATGTATCCGCTCATGAGACAATAACCCTGATAAATGCTTCA
ATAATATTGAAAAAGGAAGAGTATGAGTATTCAACATTTCCGTGTCGCCCTTATTCCCTTTTTTGCGGCA
TTTTGCCTTCCTGTTTTTGCTCACCCAGAAACGCTGGTGAAAGTAAAAGATGCTGAAGATCAGTTGGGTG
CACGAGTGGGTTACATCGAACTGGATCTCAACAGCGGTAAGATCCTTGAGAGTTTTCGCCCCGAAGAACG
TTTTCCAATGATGAGCACTTTTAAAGTTCTGCTATGTGGCGCGGTATTATCCCGTATTGACGCCGGGCAA
GAGCAACTCGGTCGCCGCATACACTATTCTCAGAATGACTTGGTTGAGTACTCACCAGTCACAGAAAAGC
ATCTTACGGATGGCATGACAGTAAGAGAATTATGCAGTGCTGCCATAACCATGAGTGATAACACTGCGGC
CAACTTACTTCTGACAACGATCGGAGGACCGAAGGAGCTAACCGCTTTTTTGCACAACATGGGGGATCAT
GTAACTCGCCTTGATCGTTGGGAACCGGAGCTGAATGAAGCCATACCAAACGACGAGCGTGACACCACGA
TGCCTGTAGCAATGGCAACAACGTTGCGCAAACTATTAACTGGCGAACTACTTACTCTAGCTTCCCGGCA
ACAATTAATAGACTGGATGGAGGCGGATAAAGTTGCAGGACCACTTCTGCGCTCGGCCCTTCCGGCTGGC
TGGTTTATTGCTGATAAATCTGGAGCCGGTGAGCGTGGGTCTCGCGGTATCATTGCAGCACTGGGGCCAG
ATGGTAAGCCCTCCCGTATCGTAGTTATCTACACGACGGGGAGTCAGGCAACTATGGATGAACGAAATAG
ACAGATCGCTGAGATAGGTGCCTCACTGATTAAGCATTGGTAACTGTCAGACCAAGTTTACTCATATATA
CTTTAGATTGATTTAAAACTTCATTTTTAATTTAAAAGGATCTAGGTGAAGATCCTTTTTGATAATCTCA
TGACCAAAATCCCTTAACGTGAGTTTTCGTTCCACTGAGCGTCAGACCCCGTAGAAAAGATCAAAGGATC
TTC
